Addgene plasmid #156568: pD649-HAsp-LTA-Fc(DAPA)-AviTag-6xHis
Purpose: Mammalian expression of secreted protein fused to Fc(DAPA)-Avi-6xHis.
Depositing lab: Chris Garcia. Depositing organization: Stanford University. Publication: A Human IgSF Cell-Surface Interactome Reveals a Complex Network of Protein-Protein Interactions. Wojtowicz WM, Vielmetter J, Fernandes RA, Siepe DH, Eastman CL, Chisholm GB, Cox S, Klock H, Anderson PW, Rue SM, Miller JJ, Glaser SM, Bragstad ML, Vance J, Lam AW, Lesley SA, Zinn K, Garcia KC. Cell. 2020 Aug 20;182(4):1027-1043.e17. doi: 10.1016/j.cell.2020.07.025. PubMed 32822567.
Backbone
  Vector backbone: pD649
  Backbone size w/o insert (bp): 6106
  Vector type: Mammalian Expression
Growth in bacteria
  Bacterial resistance: Ampicillin, 100 μg/mL
  Growth temperature: 37°C
  Growth strain: DH5alpha
  Copy number: High Copy
Gene/Insert
  Gene/Insert name: LTA (alt name: TNFB)
  Species: H. sapiens (human)
  Insert size (bp): 513
  Mutation: Fc region of human IgG contains D265A and P329A mutations (DAPA)
  Entrez Gene: LTA (a.k.a. LT, TNFB, TNFSF1, TNLG1E)
  Promoter: CMV/SP6
  Tag / fusion protein: Fc(DAPA)-AviTag-6xHis (C terminal on backbone)
  Cloning method: Restriction Enzyme; 5′ cloning site GCGGCCGC (not destroyed); 3′ cloning site GGCGCGCC (not destroyed)
  Sequencing primers: 5′ ATTTAGGTGACACTATAG; 3′ CACGTACCAGTTGAACTTCACC
Resource information
  A portion of this plasmid was derived from a plasmid made by: synthesis by ThermoFisher
Terms and licenses: Academic/Nonprofit Terms; Industry Terms: Not Available to Industry
Depositor comments: Some plasmids in this collection may have an IS4-like element ISVsa5 family transposase upstream of the CMV promoter.
How to cite: pD649-HAsp-LTA-Fc(DAPA)-AviTag-6xHis was a gift from Chris Garcia (Addgene plasmid # 156568 ; http://n2t.net/addgene:156568 ; RRID:Addgene_156568)
