[The description below was written by a language model from this plasmid's Addgene catalogue record and pLannotate feature annotations shown in this document.]
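Description:
pD649-HAsp-LTA-Fc(DAPA)-AviTag-6xHis is a mammalian expression plasmid built on the pD649 backbone for producing a secreted, Fc-fused form of human lymphotoxin-alpha (LTA, also called TNFB or TNFSF1). It is propagated in E. coli as a high-copy plasmid through a ColE1/pUC-type origin and selected with ampicillin via a complete β-lactamase gene. The annotated sequence also shows an SV40 early promoter/EM7 promoter unit upstream of a puromycin N-acetyltransferase fragment, a short ble fragment and an SV40 poly(A) signal. This arrangement suggests a mammalian drug-selection cassette, although both resistance genes are annotated only as fragments and the catalogue entry does not list a mammalian marker. Small annotated remnants of f1 ori, KanR, lacZα and a lac operator appear to be backbone leftovers.

The expression cassette is driven by the CMV immediate-early enhancer and promoter, followed by a fragment of CMV intron A and an SP6 promoter, which also serves as the 5′ sequencing primer site. The open reading frame starts with a secretion signal: the plasmid name indicates an HA signal peptide, whereas the automated annotation labels a short fragment here as an IgH signal sequence. The LTA insert follows, cloned between retained NotI and AscI sites, and is fused at its C terminus to the human IgG1 Fc region. The Fc carries the D265A and P329A (DAPA) substitutions, generally used to reduce Fc effector binding. Next come an AviTag for site-specific biotinylation by BirA and a 6xHis tag for metal-affinity purification; these tags are not separately annotated. A bGH poly(A) signal ends the transcript. The plasmid belongs to a collection made for mapping human cell-surface and secreted protein interactions. The depositor notes that some members of the collection may carry an IS4-like transposase insertion upstream of the CMV promoter.
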