Features (pLannotate 1.2.2; 21 found; start..end, strand, type, name):
    166..213     -  promoter       EM7 promoter: synthetic bacterial promoter&nbsp
    261..590     -  promoter       SV40 promoter: SV40 enhancer and early promoter
    604..712     -  rep_origin     f1 ori (fragment): f1 bacteriophage origin of replication; arrow indicates direction of (+) strand synthesis
    713..824     -  polyA_signal   bGH poly(A) signal: bovine growth hormone polyadenylation signal
   1039..1716    -  CDS            IGHG1 (fragment): IGHG1_HUMAN - Experimental evidence at protein level: Swiss-Prot protein existence level 1. Constant region of immunoglobulin heavy chains. Immunoglobulins, also known as antibodies, are membrane-bound or secreted glycoproteins produced by B lymphocytes. In the recognition phase of humoral immunity, the membrane-bound immunoglobulins serve as receptors which, upon binding of a specific antigen, trigger the clonal expansion and differentiation of B lymphocytes into immunoglobulins- secreting plasma cells. Secreted immunoglobulins mediate the effector phase of humoral immunity, which results in
   1732..2283    -  CDS            LTA (fragment): TNFB_HUMAN - Also known as TNFB, TNFSF1. Experimental evidence at protein level: Swiss-Prot protein existence level 1. Cytokine that in its homotrimeric form binds to TNFRSF1A/TNFR1, TNFRSF1B/TNFBR and TNFRSF14/HVEM (PubMed:9462508). In its heterotrimeric form with LTB binds to TNFRSF3/LTBR. Lymphotoxin is produced by lymphocytes and is cytotoxic for a wide range of tumor cells in vitro and in vivo. From Homo sapiens (Human).
   2353..2390    -  CDS            IgH signal sequence (fragment): signal sequence from the mouse immunoglobulin heavy chain variable region
   2394..2412    -  promoter       SP6 promoter: promoter for bacteriophage SP6 RNA polymerase
   2464..2507    -  intron         CMV intron (fragment): modified intron A from human cytomegalovirus
   2643..2846    -  promoter       CMV promoter: human cytomegalovirus (CMV) immediate early promoter
   2847..3150    -  enhancer       CMV enhancer: human cytomegalovirus immediate early enhancer
   3393..3409    -  protein_bind   lac operator: The lac repressor binds to the lac operator to inhibit transcription in E. coli. This inhibition can be relieved by adding lactose or isopropyl-β-D-thiogalactopyranoside (IPTG). lac repressor encoded by lacI
   3865..3884    +  CDS            lacZα (fragment): LacZα fragment of β-galactosidase; lacZ fragment
   3909..3926    -  terminator     rrnB T2 terminator (fragment): transcription terminator T2 from the E. coli rrnB gene
   4151..4739    -  rep_origin     ori: high-copy-number ColE1/pMB1/pBR322/pUC origin of replication
   4850..4874    +  CDS            KanR (fragment): aminoglycoside phosphotransferase; aph(3')-Ia; confers resistance to kanamycin
   4904..5000    +  promoter       AmpR promoter (fragment): bla
   5003..5863    +  CDS            AmpR: β-lactamase; bla; confers resistance to ampicillin, carbenicillin, and related antibiotics
   5916..6037    -  polyA_signal   SV40 poly(A) signal: SV40 polyadenylation signal
   6032..6157    -  CDS            ble (fragment): BLE_KLEPN - Experimental evidence at protein level: Swiss-Prot protein existence level 1. Binding protein with a strong affinity to the bleomycin family of antibiotics. Binds to CL990; an antimitotic-antibiotic compound. From Klebsiella pneumoniae.
   6167..147     -  CDS            PuroR (fragment) (across the origin): puromycin N-acetyltransferase; pac from Streptomyces; confers resistance to puromycin
>Addgene plasmid #156568 | pD649-HAsp-LTA-Fc(DAPA)-AviTag-6xHis | addgene full sequence | sequence record 368739 | Addgene NGS Result
CAGCTCGGTGACCCGCTCGATGTGGCGGTCCGGATCGACGGTGTGGCGCGTGGCGGGGTAGTCGGCGAAC
GCGGCGGCGAGGGTGCGTACGGCCCTGGGGACGTCGTCGCGGGTGGCGAGGCGCACCGTGGGCTTGTACT
CGGTCATGGTTTAGTTCCTCACCTTGTCGTATTATACTATGCCGATATACTATGCCGATGATTAATTGTC
AACACGTGCTGATCAGATCCGAAAATGGATATACAAGCTCCCGGGAGCTTTTTGCAAAAGCCTAGGCCTC
CAAAAAAGCCTCCTCACTACTTCTGGAATAGCTCAGAGGCAGAGGCGGCCTCGGCCTCTGCATAAATAAA
AAAAATTAGTCAGCCATGGGGCGGAGAATGGGCGGAACTGGGCGGAGTTAGGGGCGGGATGGGCGGAGTT
AGGGGCGGGACTATGGTTGCTGACTAATTGAGATGCATGCTTTGCATACTTCTGCCTGCTGGGGAGCCTG
GGGACTTTCCACACCTGGTTGCTGACTAATTGAGATGCATGCTTTGCATACTTCTGCCTGCTGGGGAGCC
TGGGGACTTTCCACACCCTAACTGACACACATTCCACAGAATTAATTCGCGTTAAATTTTTGTTAAATCA
GCTCATTTTTTAACCAATAGGCCGAAATCGGCAAAATCCCTTATAAATCAAAAGAATAGACCGAGATAGG
GTTGAGTGTTGTGATGCAATTTCCTCATTTTATTAGGAAAGGACAGTGGGAGTGGCACCTTCCAGGGTCA
AGGAAGGCACGGGGGAGGGGCAAACAACAGATGGCTGGCAACTAGAAGGCACAGTCGAGGCTGATTTTCT
CTATCTATTTATTTTACTACTCAAGACTATCTTGCAAAGTAGAAGAACCCTGTCTGCAGTATGACGACCG
TGTATACCCGATTGGCTTACCGGGTAACGCGTTGTGCCAGTGACTACAGGCCGGCCTTAGTGGTGATGGT
GGTGGTGTTCATGCCACTCAATCTTCTGAGCCTCGAAAATATCATTAAGACCGCTGCCGCCGGGGCTCAG
GCTCAGGGACTTCTGGGTGTAGTGGTTGTGCAGGGCCTCGTGCATCACGCTGCAGCTGAACACGTTGCCC
TGCTGCCACCTGGACTTGTCCACGGTCAGCTTGCTGTACAGGAAGAAGCTGCCGTCGCTGTCCAGCACTG
GGGGGGTGGTCTTGTAGTTGTTCTCGGGCTGGCCGTTGCTCTCCCACTCCACGGCGATATCGCTGGGGTA
GAAGCCCTTCACCAGACAGGTCAGGGACACCTGGTTCTTGGTCATCTCCTCCCGGCTGGGGGGCAGGGTG
TACACCTGGGGCTCCCGTGGCTGGCCCTTGGCCTTGCTGATTGTCTTTTCGATTGGGGCAGCCAGGGCCT
TGTTGGAGACTTTGCACTTGTATTCTTTGCCGTTCAGCCAGTCCTGGTGCAGCACGGTCAGCACGGACAC
CACCCTGTAGGTGCTGTTGTACTGCTCCTCTCTGGGCTTGGTCTTGGCGTTGTGCACCTCCACGCCGTCC
ACGTACCAGTTGAACTTCACCTCTGGGTCCTCGTGGGACACGGCCACCACCACGCAGGTCACCTCGGGGG
TCCTGCTGATCATCAGGGTGTCCTTGGGCTTGGGGGGGAACAGGAACACGGAAGGCCCTCCCAGCAGTTC
TGGAGCTGGGCAGGGGGGGCAGGTGTGGGTCTTGTCGCCGCCCGGCGCGCCAAGAGCGAAGGCGCCGAAA
AACACTGTGCTGGGGCTCAGCACCAGGTGAGGGATTCCATCTGTGTGGGTAGACAGCTGATCGCCCTGGG
TCAGCTGAAAGGCAGCGCCGTGATACATAGAGTGCAGCCAGGGCTCTTGCAGGCCAGGGTACACCATTTT
CTGGCTGCTCAGCAGTGGCACGTGGAAAGGGTACTGAGAGCTGAACAGCTGCACCTCGTGAGCCAGGTAC
AGTGGAGAGCTTGTGGCCTTAGGAGAGTAGGCCTTGCCGCTGAACACCACCTGGCTGTACACAAAGTAGA
TGCCGCTGGTAGGCACCAGCAGGCTGTTGTTGCTCAGGCTGAAGCCATCCTGCAGAAAGGCTCTGTCGGT
ATTGGCCCGCCACAGCAGAGAATTCTGCTTGCTAGGGTCGCCGATCAGATGAGCGGCTGGCTTCAGTGTG
CTGTGGGCCAGATGCATTTTTGGGTGCTGTCTGGCTGTCTGAGCGGCAGAAGGTGTAAGTCCAACACCAG
GCAAGGCGGCCGCAGCGAACACCAGGCAGAAGATGTAGCTCAGGGCAATGATGGTCTTCATGGTGGCGCT
AGCAGGCGCGTTTTCGATAGAACCGAGGTGCAGTTGGACCTGGGAGTGGACACCTGTGGAGAGAAAGGCA
AAGTGGATGTTATTCTATAGTGTCACCTAAATCGTATGTGTATGATACATAAGGTTATGTATTAATTGTA
GCCGCGTTCTAACGAAGCCAAGGGGGTGGGCCTATAGACTCTATAGGCGGTACTTACGTCACTCTTGGCA
CGGGGAATCCGCGTTCCAATGCACCGTTCCCGGCCGCGGAGGCTGGATCGGTCCCGGTGTCTTCTATGGA
GGTCAAAACAGCGTGGATGGCGTCTCCAGGCGATCTGACGGTTCACTAAACGAGCTCTGCTTATATAGAC
CTCCCACCGTACACGCCTACCGCCCATTTGCGTCAATGGGGCGGAGTTGTTACGACATTTTGGAAAGTCC
CGTTGATTTTGGTGCCAAAACAAACTCCCATTGACGTCAATGGGGTGGAGACTTGGAAATCCCCGTGAGT
CAAACCGCTATCCACGCCCATTGATGTACTGCCAAAACCGCATCACCATGGTAATAGCGATGACTAATAC
GTAGATGTACTGCCAAGTAGGAAAGTCCCATAAGGTCATGTACTGGGCATAATGCCAGGCGGGCCATTTA
CCGTCATTGACGTCAATAGGGGGCGTACTTGGCATATGATACACTTGATGTACTGCCAAGTGGGCAGTTT
ACCGTAAATACTCCACCCATTGACGTCAATGGAAAGTCCCTATTGGCGTTACTATGGGAACATACGTCAT
TATTGACGTCAATGGGCGGGGGTCGTTGGGCGGTCAGCCAGGCGGGCCATTTACCGTAAGTTATGTAACG
CGGAACTCCATATATGGGCTATGAACTAATGACCCCGTAATTGATTACTATTAATAACTAGTCAATAATC
AATGCCAACATGGCGGTCATATTGGACATGAGCCAATATAAATGTACATATTATGATATAGATACAACGT
ATGCAATGGCCAATAGCCAATATTGATTTATGCTATATAACCAATGAATAATATGGCTAATGGCCAATAT
TGAGTCAACGCCACTGTGCATGAAGCTCGTAATTGTTATCCGCTCACAATTAAGGGCGACACAAAATTTA
TTCTAAATGATAATAAATACTGATAACATCTTATAGTTTGTATTATATTTTGTATTATCGTTGACATGTA
TAATTTTGATATCAAAAACTGATTTTCCCTTTATTATTTTCGAGATTTATTTTCTTAATTCTCTTTAACA
AACTAGAAATATTGTATATACAAAAAATCATAAATAATAGATGAATAGTTTAATTATAGGTGTTCATCAA
TCGAAAAAGCAACGTATCTTATTTAAAGTGCGTTGCTTTTTTCTCATTTATAAGGTTAAATAATTCTCAT
ATATCAAGCAAAGTGACAGGCGCCCTTAAATATTCTGACAAATGCTCTTTCCCTAAACTCCCCCCATAAA
AAAACCCGCCGAAGCGGGTTTTTACGTTATTTGCGGATTAACGATTACTCGTTATCAGAACCGCCCAGGG
GGCCCGAGCTTAAGACTGGCCGTCGTTTTACAACACAGAAAGAGTTTGTAGAAACGCAAAAAGGCCATCC
GTCAGGGGCCTTCTGCTTAGTTTGATGCCTGGCAGTTCCCTACTCTCGCCTTCCGCTTCCTCGCTCACTG
ACTCGCTGCGCTCGGTCGTTCGGCTGCGGCGAGCGGTATCAGCTCACTCAAAGGCGGTAATACGGTTATC
CACAGAATCAGGGGATAACGCAGGAAAGAACATGTGAGCAAAAGGCCAGCAAAAGGCCAGGAACCGTAAA
AAGGCCGCGTTGCTGGCGTTTTTCCATAGGCTCCGCCCCCCTGACGAGCATCACAAAAATCGACGCTCAA
GTCAGAGGTGGCGAAACCCGACAGGACTATAAAGATACCAGGCGTTTCCCCCTGGAAGCTCCCTCGTGCG
CTCTCCTGTTCCGACCCTGCCGCTTACCGGATACCTGTCCGCCTTTCTCCCTTCGGGAAGCGTGGCGCTT
TCTCATAGCTCACGCTGTAGGTATCTCAGTTCGGTGTAGGTCGTTCGCTCCAAGCTGGGCTGTGTGCACG
AACCCCCCGTTCAGCCCGACCGCTGCGCCTTATCCGGTAACTATCGTCTTGAGTCCAACCCGGTAAGACA
CGACTTATCGCCACTGGCAGCAGCCACTGGTAACAGGATTAGCAGAGCGAGGTATGTAGGCGGTGCTACA
GAGTTCTTGAAGTGGTGGGCTAACTACGGCTACACTAGAAGAACAGTATTTGGTATCTGCGCTCTGCTGA
AGCCAGTTACCTTCGGAAAAAGAGTTGGTAGCTCTTGATCCGGCAAACAAACCACCGCTGGTAGCGGTGG
TTTTTTTGTTTGCAAGCAGCAGATTACGCGCAGAAAAAAAGGATCTCAAGAAGATCCTTTGATCTTTTCT
ACGGGGTCTGACGCTCAGTGGAACGACGCGCGCGTAACTCACGTTAAGGGATTTTGGTCATGAGCAAGGG
GTGTTATGAGCCATATTCAGGTATAAATGGGCTCGCGATAATGTTCAGAATTGGTTAATTGGTTGTAACA
CTGACCCCTATTTGTTTATTTTTCTAAATACATTCAAATATGTATCCGCTCATGAGACAATAACCCTGAT
AAATGCTTCAATAATATTGAAAAAGGAAGAATATGAGTATTCAACATTTCCGTGTCGCCCTTATTCCCTT
TTTTGCGGCATTTTGCCTTCCTGTTTTTGCTCACCCAGAAACGCTGGTGAAAGTAAAAGATGCTGAAGAT
CAGTTGGGTGCACGAGTGGGTTACATCGAACTGGATCTCAACAGCGGTAAGATCCTTGAGAGTTTTCGCC
CCGAAGAACGTTTTCCAATGATGAGCACTTTTAAAGTTCTGCTATGTGGCGCGGTATTATCCCGTATTGA
CGCCGGGCAAGAGCAACTCGGTCGCCGCATACACTATTCTCAGAATGACTTGGTTGAGTACTCACCAGTC
ACAGAAAAGCATCTTACGGATGGCATGACAGTAAGAGAATTATGCAGTGCTGCCATAACCATGAGTGATA
ACACTGCGGCCAACTTACTTCTGACAACGATCGGAGGACCGAAGGAGCTAACCGCTTTTTTGCACAACAT
GGGGGATCATGTAACTCGCCTTGATCGTTGGGAACCGGAGCTGAATGAAGCCATACCAAACGACGAGCGT
GACACCACGATGCCTGTAGCGATGGCAACAACGTTGCGCAAACTATTAACTGGCGAACTACTTACTCTAG
CTTCCCGGCAACAATTAATAGACTGGATGGAGGCGGATAAAGTTGCAGGACCACTTCTGCGCTCGGCCCT
TCCGGCTGGCTGGTTTATTGCTGATAAATCCGGAGCCGGTGAGCGTGGTTCTCGCGGTATCATCGCAGCG
CTGGGGCCAGATGGTAAGCCCTCCCGTATCGTAGTTATCTACACGACGGGGAGTCAGGCAACTATGGATG
AACGAAATAGACAGATCGCTGAGATAGGTGCCTCACTGATTAAGCATTGGTAATGACCATGATTACGCCA
AGCTCTAGCTAGAGGTCGACGGTATACAGACATGATAAGATACATTGATGAGTTTGGACAAACCACAACT
AGAATGCAGTGAAAAAAATGCTTTATTTGTGAAATTTGTGATGCTATTGCTTTATTTGTAACCATTATAA
GCTGCAATAAACAAGTTGGGGTGGGCGAAGAACTCCAGCATGAGATCCCCGCGCTGGAGGATCATCCAGC
CGGCGTCCCGGAAAACGATTCCGAAGCCCAACCTTTCATAGAAGGCGGCGGTGGAATCGAAATCTCGTAG
CACGTGTCAGGCACCGGGCTTGCGGGTCATGCACCAGGTGCGCGGTCCTTCGGGCACCTCGACGTCGGCG
GTGACGGTGAAGCCGAGCCGCTCGTAGAAGGGGAGGTTGCGGGGCGCGGATGTCTCCAGGAAGGCGGGCA
CCCCGGCGCGCTCGGCCGCCTCCACTCCGGGGAGCACGACGGCGCTGCCCAGACCCTTGCCCTGGTGGTC
GGGCGAGACGCCGACGGTGGCCAGGAACCACGCGGGCTCCTTGGGCCGGTGCGGCGCCAGGAGGCCTTCC
ATCTGTTGCTGCGCGGCCAGCCGGGAACCGCTCAACTCGGCCATGCGCGGGCCGATCTCGGCGAACACCG
CCCCCGCTTCGACGCTCTCCGGCGTGGTCCAGACCGCCACCGCGGCGCCGTCGTCCGCGACCCACACCTT
GCCGATGTCGAGCCCGACGCGCGTGAGGAAGAGTTCTTG
